Addgene plasmid #134732: pLenti CMV Hygro dn-cHSF1
Purpose: Lentiviral expression vector for constitutively active dominant-negative HSF1
Depositing lab: Matthew D. Shoulders. Depositing organization: Massachusetts Institute of Technology. Publication: Transportable, Chemical Genetic Methodology for the Small Molecule-Mediated Inhibition of Heat Shock Factor 1. Moore CL, Dewal MB, Nekongo EE, Santiago S, Lu NB, Levine SS, Shoulders MD. ACS Chem Biol. 2016 Jan 15;11(1):200-10. doi: 10.1021/acschembio.5b00740. Epub 2015 Nov 19. PubMed 26502114.
Backbone
  Vector backbone: pLenti CMV Hygro Dest (w117-1)
  Backbone manufacturer: Eric Campeau, Paul Kaufman
  Backbone size w/o insert (bp): 8723
  Total vector size (bp): 9828
  Vector type: Mammalian Expression, Lentiviral
  Selectable markers: Hygromycin
Growth in bacteria
  Bacterial resistance: Ampicillin, 100 μg/mL
  Growth temperature: 30°C
  Growth strain: NEB Stable
  Copy number: High Copy
Gene/Insert
  Gene/Insert name: dn-cHSF1
  Species: H. sapiens (human)
  Insert size (bp): 1593
  Mutation: Deletion of amino acids 186-202, 379−529
  GenBank ID: NM_005526.4
  Entrez Gene: HSF1 (a.k.a. HSTF1)
  Promoter: CMV
  Cloning method: Gateway Cloning
  Sequencing primers: 5′ CGCAAATGGGCGGTAGGCGTG; 3′ CGCAAATGGGCGGTAGGCGTG
Terms and licenses: Academic/Nonprofit Terms; Industry Terms: Not Available to Industry
How to cite: pLenti CMV Hygro dn-cHSF1 was a gift from Matthew D. Shoulders (Addgene plasmid # 134732 ; http://n2t.net/addgene:134732 ; RRID:Addgene_134732)
