[The description below was written by a language model from this plasmid's Addgene catalogue record and pLannotate feature annotations shown in this document.]
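Description:
pLenti CMV Hygro dn-cHSF1 is a lentiviral mammalian expression plasmid built on the pLenti CMV Hygro Dest (w117-1) Gateway destination backbone. In bacteria it is maintained as a high-copy plasmid through a ColE1/pUC-type origin with ampicillin resistance; an f1 origin and remnants of a lac/lacZα cloning region are also present. The viral cassette has a third-generation layout. An RSV promoter fused to a truncated HIV-1 5' LTR drives genomic RNA synthesis in packaging cells. This is followed by the Ψ packaging signal with a gag fragment, the RRE for Rev-dependent export, and the cPPT/CTS. A truncated 3' LTR is followed by an SV40 polyadenylation signal and SV40 origin.

The payload sits between attB1 and attB2 sites left by Gateway recombination and is expressed from the CMV enhancer/promoter, with a WPRE downstream to boost transcript levels. It encodes a human HSF1 variant lacking amino acids 186–202 and 379–529. The record describes this variant as a constitutively active dominant-negative form intended to inhibit heat shock factor 1 activity. A separate mouse PGK promoter drives a hygromycin resistance gene for selecting transduced cells.

The two sequence records differ. The repository's sequencing result (9,828 nt, matching the catalogued total size) shows only the HSF1 fragment between the att sites. The depositor's sequence (10,316 nt) carries an additional E. coli DHFR fragment immediately upstream of HSF1. The catalogued insert size of 1,593 bp also fits the DHFR-fused version better than the roughly 1.1 kb HSF1 fragment alone. Users should therefore confirm which form they hold, since the stated purpose of constitutive expression corresponds to the unfused version.
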