Features (pLannotate 1.2.2; 32 found; start..end, strand, type, name):
     27..131     +  promoter       AmpR promoter: bla
    132..992     +  CDS            AmpR: β-lactamase; bla; confers resistance to ampicillin, carbenicillin, and related antibiotics
   1163..1751    +  rep_origin     ori: high-copy-number ColE1/pMB1/pBR322/pUC origin of replication
   1934..2026    +  CDS            lacI (fragment): lac repressor; lacI; The lac repressor binds to the lac operator to inhibit transcription in E. coli. This inhibition can be relieved by adding lactose or isopropyl-β-D-thiogalactopyranoside (IPTG).
   2039..2060    +  protein_bind   CAP binding site: CAP binding activates transcription in the presence of cAMP. E. coli catabolite activator protein
   2075..2105    +  promoter       lac promoter: promoter for the E. coli lac operon
   2113..2129    +  protein_bind   lac operator: The lac repressor binds to the lac operator to inhibit transcription in E. coli. This inhibition can be relieved by adding lactose or isopropyl-β-D-thiogalactopyranoside (IPTG). lac repressor encoded by lacI
   2174..2192    +  promoter       T3 promoter: promoter for bacteriophage T3 RNA polymerase
   2220..2446    +  promoter       RSV promoter: Rous sarcoma virus enhancer/promoter
   2447..2627    +  LTR            5' LTR (truncated): truncated 5' long terminal repeat (LTR) from HIV-1
   2674..2799    +  misc_feature   HIV-1 Ψ: packaging signal of human immunodeficiency virus type 1
   2783..3146    +  CDS            HIV-1 gag (fragment): gag protein from human immunodeficiency virus 1; gag
   3292..3525    +  misc_feature   RRE: The Rev response element (RRE) of HIV-1 allows for Rev-dependent mRNA export from the nucleus to the cytoplasm.
   3902..4002    +  CDS            Rev (fragment): human immunodeficiency virus 1 (HIV-1) Rev protein; rev; enhances nuclear export of unspliced and incompletely spliced viral mRNAs
   4021..4137    +  misc_feature   cPPT/CTS: central polypurine tract and central termination sequence of HIV-1
   4160..4463    +  enhancer       CMV enhancer: human cytomegalovirus immediate early enhancer
   4464..4667    +  promoter       CMV promoter: human cytomegalovirus (CMV) immediate early promoter
   4772..4796    +  protein_bind   attB1: mutant version of attB; recombination site for the Gateway® BP reaction BP Clonase™
   4823..5298    +  CDS            ecDHFR (fragment): E. coli dihydrofolate reductase; folA
   5324..6412    +  CDS            HSF1 (fragment): HSF1_HUMAN - Also known as HSTF1. Experimental evidence at protein level: Swiss-Prot protein existence level 1. (Microbial infection) Plays a role in latent human immunodeficiency virus (HIV-1) transcriptional reactivation. Binds to the HIV-1 long terminal repeat promoter (LTR) to reactivate viral transcription by recruiting cellular transcriptional elongation factors, such as CDK9, CCNT1 and EP300. From Homo sapiens (Human).
   6439..6463    -  protein_bind   attB2: mutant version of attB; recombination site for the Gateway® BP reaction BP Clonase™
   6494..7082    +  misc_feature   WPRE: woodchuck hepatitis virus posttranscriptional regulatory element
   7138..7637    +  promoter       PGK promoter: mouse phosphoglycerate kinase 1 promoter
   7655..8680    +  CDS            HygR: aminoglycoside phosphotransferase from E. coli; aph(4)-Ia; confers resistance to hygromycin
   8698..8976    +  CDS            yokD (fragment): YOKD_BACSU - Experimental evidence at protein level: Swiss-Prot protein existence level 1. May contribute to antibiotic resistance. From Bacillus subtilis (strain 168).
   8984..9121    +  CDS            nef (fragment): NEF_HV1LA - Experimental evidence at protein level: Swiss-Prot protein existence level 1. Extracellular Nef protein targets CD4(+) T-lymphocytes for apoptosis by interacting with CXCR4 surface receptors. From Human immunodeficiency virus type 1 group M subtype B (isolate Lai) (HIV-1).
   9107..9287    +  LTR            5' LTR (truncated): truncated 5' long terminal repeat (LTR) from HIV-1
   9359..9480    +  polyA_signal   SV40 poly(A) signal: SV40 polyadenylation signal
   9520..9655    +  rep_origin     SV40 ori: SV40 origin of replication
   9676..9694    -  promoter       T7 promoter: promoter for bacteriophage T7 RNA polymerase
   9702..9857    +  CDS            lacZα (fragment): LacZα fragment of β-galactosidase; lacZ fragment
   9862..10290   +  rep_origin     f1 ori (sequence partly withheld): f1 bacteriophage origin of replication; arrow indicates direction of (+) strand synthesis
>Addgene plasmid #134732 | pLenti CMV Hygro dn-cHSF1 | depositor full sequence | sequence record 259031 | pLenti CMV Hygro dn-cHSF1 sequence 10316 bps
TAGGTGGCACTTTTCGGGGAAATGTGCGCGGAACCCCTATTTGTTTATTTTTCTAAATACATTCAAATAT
GTATCCGCTCATGAGACAATAACCCTGATAAATGCTTCAATAATATTGAAAAAGGAAGAGTATGAGTATT
CAACATTTCCGTGTCGCCCTTATTCCCTTTTTTGCGGCATTTTGCCTTCCTGTTTTTGCTCACCCAGAAA
CGCTGGTGAAAGTAAAAGATGCTGAAGATCAGTTGGGTGCACGAGTGGGTTACATCGAACTGGATCTCAA
CAGCGGTAAGATCCTTGAGAGTTTTCGCCCCGAAGAACGTTTTCCAATGATGAGCACTTTTAAAGTTCTG
CTATGTGGCGCGGTATTATCCCGTATTGACGCCGGGCAAGAGCAACTCGGTCGCCGCATACACTATTCTC
AGAATGACTTGGTTGAGTACTCACCAGTCACAGAAAAGCATCTTACGGATGGCATGACAGTAAGAGAATT
ATGCAGTGCTGCCATAACCATGAGTGATAACACTGCGGCCAACTTACTTCTGACAACGATCGGAGGACCG
AAGGAGCTAACCGCTTTTTTGCACAACATGGGGGATCATGTAACTCGCCTTGATCGTTGGGAACCGGAGC
TGAATGAAGCCATACCAAACGACGAGCGTGACACCACGATGCCTGTAGCAATGGCAACAACGTTGCGCAA
ACTATTAACTGGCGAACTACTTACTCTAGCTTCCCGGCAACAATTAATAGACTGGATGGAGGCGGATAAA
GTTGCAGGACCACTTCTGCGCTCGGCCCTTCCGGCTGGCTGGTTTATTGCTGATAAATCTGGAGCCGGTG
AGCGTGGGTCTCGCGGTATCATTGCAGCACTGGGGCCAGATGGTAAGCCCTCCCGTATCGTAGTTATCTA
CACGACGGGGAGTCAGGCAACTATGGATGAACGAAATAGACAGATCGCTGAGATAGGTGCCTCACTGATT
AAGCATTGGTAACTGTCAGACCAAGTTTACTCATATATACTTTAGATTGATTTAAAACTTCATTTTTAAT
TTAAAAGGATCTAGGTGAAGATCCTTTTTGATAATCTCATGACCAAAATCCCTTAACGTGAGTTTTCGTT
CCACTGAGCGTCAGACCCCGTAGAAAAGATCAAAGGATCTTCTTGAGATCCTTTTTTTCTGCGCGTAATC
TGCTGCTTGCAAACAAAAAAACCACCGCTACCAGCGGTGGTTTGTTTGCCGGATCAAGAGCTACCAACTC
TTTTTCCGAAGGTAACTGGCTTCAGCAGAGCGCAGATACCAAATACTGTTCTTCTAGTGTAGCCGTAGTT
AGGCCACCACTTCAAGAACTCTGTAGCACCGCCTACATACCTCGCTCTGCTAATCCTGTTACCAGTGGCT
GCTGCCAGTGGCGATAAGTCGTGTCTTACCGGGTTGGACTCAAGACGATAGTTACCGGATAAGGCGCAGC
GGTCGGGCTGAACGGGGGGTTCGTGCACACAGCCCAGCTTGGAGCGAACGACCTACACCGAACTGAGATA
CCTACAGCGTGAGCTATGAGAAAGCGCCACGCTTCCCGAAGGGAGAAAGGCGGACAGGTATCCGGTAAGC
GGCAGGGTCGGAACAGGAGAGCGCACGAGGGAGCTTCCAGGGGGAAACGCCTGGTATCTTTATAGTCCTG
TCGGGTTTCGCCACCTCTGACTTGAGCGTCGATTTTTGTGATGCTCGTCAGGGGGGCGGAGCCTATGGAA
AAACGCCAGCAACGCGGCCTTTTTACGGTTCCTGGCCTTTTGCTGGCCTTTTGCTCACATGTTCTTTCCT
GCGTTATCCCCTGATTCTGTGGATAACCGTATTACCGCCTTTGAGTGAGCTGATACCGCTCGCCGCAGCC
GAACGACCGAGCGCAGCGAGTCAGTGAGCGAGGAAGCGGAAGAGCGCCCAATACGCAAACCGCCTCTCCC
CGCGCGTTGGCCGATTCATTAATGCAGCTGGCACGACAGGTTTCCCGACTGGAAAGCGGGCAGTGAGCGC
AACGCAATTAATGTGAGTTAGCTCACTCATTAGGCACCCCAGGCTTTACACTTTATGCTTCCGGCTCGTA
TGTTGTGTGGAATTGTGAGCGGATAACAATTTCACACAGGAAACAGCTATGACCATGATTACGCCAAGCG
CGCAATTAACCCTCACTAAAGGGAACAAAAGCTGGAGCTGCAAGCTTAATGTAGTCTTATGCAATACTCT
TGTAGTCTTGCAACATGGTAACGATGAGTTAGCAACATGCCTTACAAGGAGAGAAAAAGCACCGTGCATG
CCGATTGGTGGAAGTAAGGTGGTACGATCGTGCCTTATTAGGAAGGCAACAGACGGGTCTGACATGGATT
GGACGAACCACTGAATTGCCGCATTGCAGAGATATTGTATTTAAGTGCCTAGCTCGATACATAAACGGGT
CTCTCTGGTTAGACCAGATCTGAGCCTGGGAGCTCTCTGGCTAACTAGGGAACCCACTGCTTAAGCCTCA
ATAAAGCTTGCCTTGAGTGCTTCAAGTAGTGTGTGCCCGTCTGTTGTGTGACTCTGGTAACTAGAGATCC
CTCAGACCCTTTTAGTCAGTGTGGAAAATCTCTAGCAGTGGCGCCCGAACAGGGACTTGAAAGCGAAAGG
GAAACCAGAGGAGCTCTCTCGACGCAGGACTCGGCTTGCTGAAGCGCGCACGGCAAGAGGCGAGGGGCGG
CGACTGGTGAGTACGCCAAAAATTTTGACTAGCGGAGGCTAGAAGGAGAGAGATGGGTGCGAGAGCGTCA
GTATTAAGCGGGGGAGAATTAGATCGCGATGGGAAAAAATTCGGTTAAGGCCAGGGGGAAAGAAAAAATA
TAAATTAAAACATATAGTATGGGCAAGCAGGGAGCTAGAACGATTCGCAGTTAATCCTGGCCTGTTAGAA
ACATCAGAAGGCTGTAGACAAATACTGGGACAGCTACAACCATCCCTTCAGACAGGATCAGAAGAACTTA
GATCATTATATAATACAGTAGCAACCCTCTATTGTGTGCATCAAAGGATAGAGATAAAAGACACCAAGGA
AGCTTTAGACAAGATAGAGGAAGAGCAAAACAAAAGTAAGACCACCGCACAGCAAGCGGCCGCTGATCTT
CAGACCTGGAGGAGGAGATATGAGGGACAATTGGAGAAGTGAATTATATAAATATAAAGTAGTAAAAATT
GAACCATTAGGAGTAGCACCCACCAAGGCAAAGAGAAGAGTGGTGCAGAGAGAAAAAAGAGCAGTGGGAA
TAGGAGCTTTGTTCCTTGGGTTCTTGGGAGCAGCAGGAAGCACTATGGGCGCAGCGTCAATGACGCTGAC
GGTACAGGCCAGACAATTATTGTCTGGTATAGTGCAGCAGCAGAACAATTTGCTGAGGGCTATTGAGGCG
CAACAGCATCTGTTGCAACTCACAGTCTGGGGCATCAAGCAGCTCCAGGCAAGAATCCTGGCTGTGGAAA
GATACCTAAAGGATCAACAGCTCCTGGGGATTTGGGGTTGCTCTGGAAAACTCATTTGCACCACTGCTGT
GCCTTGGAATGCTAGTTGGAGTAATAAATCTCTGGAACAGATTTGGAATCACACGACCTGGATGGAGTGG
GACAGAGAAATTAACAATTACACAAGCTTAATACACTCCTTAATTGAAGAATCGCAAAACCAGCAAGAAA
AGAATGAACAAGAATTATTGGAATTAGATAAATGGGCAAGTTTGTGGAATTGGTTTAACATAACAAATTG
GCTGTGGTATATAAAATTATTCATAATGATAGTAGGAGGCTTGGTAGGTTTAAGAATAGTTTTTGCTGTA
CTTTCTATAGTGAATAGAGTTAGGCAGGGATATTCACCATTATCGTTTCAGACCCACCTCCCAACCCCGA
GGGGACCCGACAGGCCCGAAGGAATAGAAGAAGAAGGTGGAGAGAGAGACAGAGACAGATCCATTCGATT
AGTGAACGGATCTCGACGGTATCGGTTAACTTTTAAAAGAAAAGGGGGGATTGGGGGGTACAGTGCAGGG
GAAAGAATAGTAGACATAATAGCAACAGACATACAAACTAAAGAATTACAAAAACAAATTACAAAATTCA
AAATTTTATCGATAAGCTTGGGAGTTCCGCGTTACATAACTTACGGTAAATGGCCCGCCTGGCTGACCGC
CCAACGACCCCCGCCCATTGACGTCAATAATGACGTATGTTCCCATAGTAACGCCAATAGGGACTTTCCA
TTGACGTCAATGGGTGGAGTATTTACGGTAAACTGCCCACTTGGCAGTACATCAAGTGTATCATATGCCA
AGTACGCCCCCTATTGACGTCAATGACGGTAAATGGCCCGCCTGGCATTATGCCCAGTACATGACCTTAT
GGGACTTTCCTACTTGGCAGTACATCTACGTATTAGTCATCGCTATTACCATGGTGATGCGGTTTTGGCA
GTACATCAATGGGCGTGGATAGCGGTTTGACTCACGGGGATTTCCAAGTCTCCACCCCATTGACGTCAAT
GGGAGTTTGTTTTGGCACCAAAATCAACGGGACTTTCCAAAATGTCGTAACAACTCCGCCCCATTGACGC
AAATGGGCGGTAGGCGTGTACGGTGGGAGGTCTATATAAGCAGAGCTCGTTTAGTGAACCGTCAGATCGC
CTGGAGACGCCATCCACGCTGTTTTGACCTCCATAGAAGACACCGACTCTAGTCCAGTGTGGTGGAATTC
TGCAGATATCAACAAGTTTGTACAAAAAAGCAGGCTTTAAAGGAACCAATTCAGTCGACACCATGATCAG
TCTGATTGCGGCGTTAGCGGTAGATTACGTTATCGGCATGGAAAACGCCATGCCGTGGAACCTGCCTGCC
GATCTCGCCTGGTTTAAACGCAACACCTTAAATAAACCCGTGATTATGGGCCGCCATACCTGGGAATCAA
TCGGTCGTCCGTTGCCAGGACGCAAAAATATTATCCTCAGCAGTCAACCGAGTACGGACGATCGCGTAAC
GTGGGTGAAGTCGGTGGATGAAGCCATCGCGGCGTGTGGTGACGTACCAGAAATCATGGTGATTGGCGGC
GGTCGCGTTATTGAACAGTTCTTGCCAAAAGCGCAAAAACTGTATCTGACGCATATCGACGCAGAAGTGG
AAGGCGACACCCATTTCCCGGATTACGAGCCGGATGACTGGGAATCGGTATTCAGCGAATTCCACGATGC
TGATGCGCAGAACTCTCACAGCTATTGCTTTGAGATTCTGGAGCGGCGAGCAGGAAGTGGAAGTGGATCC
GCCATGGATCTGCCCGTGGGCCCCGGCGCGGCGGGGCCCAGCAACGTCCCGGCCTTCCTGACCAAGCTGT
GGACCCTCGTGAGCGACCCGGACACCGACGCGCTCATCTGCTGGAGCCCGAGCGGGAACAGCTTCCACGT
GTTCGACCAGGGCCAGTTTGCCAAGGAGGTGCTGCCCAAGTACTTCAAGCACAACAACATGGCCAGCTTC
GTGCGGCAGCTCAACATGTATGGCTTCCGGAAAGTGGTCCACATCGAGCAGGGCGGCCTGGTCAAGCCAG
AGAGAGACGACACGGAGTTCCAGCACCCATGCTTCCTGCGTGGCCAGGAGCAGCTCCTTGAGAACATCAA
GAGGAAAGTGACCAGTGTGTCCACCCTGAAGAGTGAAGACATAAAGATCCGCCAGGACAGCGTCACCAAG
CTGCTGACGGACGTGCAGCTGATGAAGGGGAAGCAGGAGTGCATGGACTCCAAGCTCCTGGCCATGAAGC
ATGAGAATGAGGCTCTGTGGCGGGAGGTGGCCAGCCTTCGGCAGAAGCATGCCCAGCAACAGAAAGTCAT
CCTGGGGGTGAAGAGAAAGATCCCCCTGATGCTGAACGACAGTGGCTCAGCACATTCCATGCCCAAGTAT
AGCCGGCAGTTCTCCCTGGAGCACGTCCACGGCTCGGGCCCCTACTCGGCCCCCTCCCCAGCCTACAGCA
GCTCCAGCCTCTACGCCCCTGATGCTGTGGCCAGCTCTGGACCCATCATCTCCGACATCACCGAGCTGGC
TCCTGCCAGCCCCATGGCCTCCCCCGGCGGGAGCATAGACGAGAGGCCCCTATCCAGCAGCCCCCTGGTG
CGTGTCAAGGAGGAGCCCCCCAGCCCGCCTCAGAGCCCCCGGGTAGAGGAGGCGAGTCCCGGGCGCCCAT
CTTCCGTGGACACCCTCTTGTCCCCGACCGCCCTCATTGACTCCATCCTGCGGGAGAGTGAACCTGCCCC
CGCCTCCGTCACAGCCCTCACGGACGCCAGGGGCCACACGGACACCGAGGGCCGGCCTCCCTCCCCCCCG
CCCACCTCCACCCCTGAAAAGTGCCTCAGCGTAGCCTGCCTGTAGGCGGCCGCACTCGAGATATCTAGAC
CCAGCTTTCTTGTACAAAGTGGTTGATATCCAGCACAGTGGCGGCCGCTCGACAATCAACCTCTGGATTA
CAAAATTTGTGAAAGATTGACTGGTATTCTTAACTATGTTGCTCCTTTTACGCTATGTGGATACGCTGCT
TTAATGCCTTTGTATCATGCTATTGCTTCCCGTATGGCTTTCATTTTCTCCTCCTTGTATAAATCCTGGT
TGCTGTCTCTTTATGAGGAGTTGTGGCCCGTTGTCAGGCAACGTGGCGTGGTGTGCACTGTGTTTGCTGA
CGCAACCCCCACTGGTTGGGGCATTGCCACCACCTGTCAGCTCCTTTCCGGGACTTTCGCTTTCCCCCTC
CCTATTGCCACGGCGGAACTCATCGCCGCCTGCCTTGCCCGCTGCTGGACAGGGGCTCGGCTGTTGGGCA
CTGACAATTCCGTGGTGTTGTCGGGGAAGCTGACGTCCTTTCCATGGCTGCTCGCCTGTGTTGCCACCTG
GATTCTGCGCGGGACGTCCTTCTGCTACGTCCCTTCGGCCCTCAATCCAGCGGACCTTCCTTCCCGCGGC
CTGCTGCCGGCTCTGCGGCCTCTTCCGCGTCTTCGCCTTCGCCCTCAGACGAGTCGGATCTCCCTTTGGG
CCGCCTCCCCGCCTGGAATTCTGCAGATATCCGGACTAGTGATCTCTCGAGGTTAACGAATTCTACCGGG
TAGGGGAGGCGCTTTTCCCAAGGCAGTCTGGAGCATGCGCTTTAGCAGCCCCGCTGGGCACTTGGCGCTA
CACAAGTGGCCTCTGGCCTCGCACACATTCCACATCCACCGGTAGGCGCCAACCGGCTCCGTTCTTTGGT
GGCCCCTTCGCGCCACCTTCTACTCCTCCCCTAGTCAGGAAGTTCCCCCCCGCCCCGCAGCTCGCGTCGT
GCAGGACGTGACAAATGGAAGTAGCACGTCTCACTAGTCTCGTGCAGATGGACAGCACCGCTGAGCAATG
GAAGCGGGTAGGCCTTTGGGGCAGCGGCCAATAGCAGCTTTGCTCCTTCGCTTTCTGGGCTCAGAGGCTG
GGAAGGGGTGGGTCCGGGGGCGGGCTCAGGGGCGGGCTCAGGGGCGGGGCGGGCGCCCGAAGGTCCTCCG
GAGGCCCGGCATTCTGCACGCTTCAAAAGCGCACGTCTGCCGCGCTGTTCTCCTCTTCCTCATCTCCGGG
CCTTTCGACCTGCATCCCGCCACCATGAAAAAGCCTGAACTCACCGCGACGTCTGTCGAGAAGTTTCTGA
TCGAAAAGTTCGACAGCGTCTCCGACCTGATGCAGCTCTCGGAGGGCGAAGAATCTCGTGCTTTCAGCTT
CGATGTAGGAGGGCGTGGATATGTCCTGCGGGTAAATAGCTGCGCCGATGGTTTCTACAAAGATCGTTAT
GTTTATCGGCACTTTGCATCGGCCGCGCTCCCGATTCCGGAAGTGCTTGACATTGGGGAATTCAGCGAGA
GCCTGACCTATTGCATCTCCCGCCGTGCACAGGGTGTCACGTTGCAAGACCTGCCTGAAACCGAACTGCC
CGCTGTTCTGCAGCCGGTCGCGGAGGCCATGGATGCGATCGCTGCGGCCGATCTTAGCCAGACGAGCGGG
TTCGGCCCATTCGGACCGCAAGGAATCGGTCAATACACTACATGGCGTGATTTCATATGCGCGATTGCTG
ATCCCCATGTGTATCACTGGCAAACTGTGATGGACGACACCGTCAGTGCGTCCGTCGCGCAGGCTCTCGA
TGAGCTGATGCTTTGGGCCGAGGACTGCCCCGAAGTCCGGCACCTCGTGCACGCGGATTTCGGCTCCAAC
AATGTCCTGACGGACAATGGCCGCATAACAGCGGTCATTGACTGGAGCGAGGCGATGTTCGGGGATTCCC
AATACGAGGTCGCCAACATCTTCTTCTGGAGGCCGTGGTTGGCTTGTATGGAGCAGCAGACGCGCTACTT
CGAGCGGAGGCATCCGGAGCTTGCAGGATCGCCGCGGCTCCGGGCGTATATGCTCCGCATTGGTCTTGAC
CAACTCTATCAGAGCTTGGTTGACGGCAATTTCGATGATGCAGCTTGGGCGCAGGGTCGATGCGACGCAA
TCGTCCGATCCGGAGCCGGGACTGTCGGGCGTACACAAATCGCCCGCAGAAGCGCGGCCGTCTGGACCGA
TGGCTGTGTAGAAGTACTCGCCGATAGTGGAAACCGACGCCCCAGCACTCGTCCGAGGGCAAAGGAATAG
AGTAGATGCCGACCGAACAAGAGCTGATTTCGAGAACGCCTCAGCCAGCAACTCGCGCGAGCCTAGCAAG
GCAAATGCGAGAGAACGGCCTTACGCTTGGTGGCACAGTTCTCGTCCACAGTTCGCTAAGCTCGCTCGGC
TGGGTCGCGGGAGGGCCGGTCGCAGTGATTCAGGCCCTTCTGGATTGTGTTGGTCCCCAGGGCACGATTG
TCATGCCCACGCACTCGGGTGATCTGACTGATCCCGCAGATTGGAGATCGCCGCCCGTGCCTGCCGATTG
GGTGCAGATCCGTCGAGGGCCCGGTACCTTTAAGACCAATGACTTACAAGGCAGCTGTAGATCTTAGCCA
CTTTTTAAAAGAAAAGGGGGGACTGGAAGGGCTAGCTCACTCCCAACGAAGACAAGATCTGCTTTTTGCT
TGTACTGGGTCTCTCTGGTTAGACCAGATCTGAGCCTGGGAGCTCTCTGGCTAACTAGGGAACCCACTGC
TTAAGCCTCAATAAAGCTTGCCTTGAGTGCTTCAAGTAGTGTGTGCCCGTCTGTTGTGTGACTCTGGTAA
CTAGAGATCCCTCAGACCCTTTTAGTCAGTGTGGAAAATCTCTAGCAGTAGTAGTTCATGTCATCTTATT
ATTCAGTATTTATAACTTGCAAAGAAATGAATATCAGAGAGTGAGAGGAACTTGTTTATTGCAGCTTATA
ATGGTTACAAATAAAGCAATAGCATCACAAATTTCACAAATAAAGCATTTTTTTCACTGCATTCTAGTTG
TGGTTTGTCCAAACTCATCAATGTATCTTATCATGTCTGGCTCTAGCTATCCCGCCCCTAACTCCGCCCA
TCCCGCCCCTAACTCCGCCCAGTTCCGCCCATTCTCCGCCCCATGGCTGACTAATTTTTTTTATTTATGC
AGAGGCCGAGGCCGCCTCGGCCTCTGAGCTATTCCAGAAGTAGTGAGGAGGCTTTTTTGGAGGCCTAGGG
ACGTACCCAATTCGCCCTATAGTGAGTCGTATTACGCGCGCTCACTGGCCGTCGTTTTACAACGTCGTGA
CTGGGAAAACCCTGGCGTTACCCAACTTAATCGCCTTGCAGCACATCCCCCTTTCGCCAGCTGGCGTAAT
AGCGAAGAGGCCCGCACCGATCGCCCTTCCCAACAGTTGCGCAGCCTGAATGGCGAATGGG
[124 nt withheld, positions 9862-9985]
C
[91 nt withheld, positions 9987-10077]
A
[49 nt withheld, positions 10079-10127]
CCTTTGACGTTGGAGTCCACGTTCTTT
[37 nt withheld, positions 10155-10191]
ACCCTATCTCGGTCTATTCTTTTGATTTATAAGGGATTTTGCCGATTTCGGCCTATTGGTTAAAAAATGA
GCTGATTTAACAAAAATTTAACGCGAATTTTAACAAAATATTAACGCTTACAATT
