Features (pLannotate 1.2.2; 31 found; start..end, strand, type, name):
     27..131     +  promoter       AmpR promoter: bla
    132..992     +  CDS            AmpR: β-lactamase; bla; confers resistance to ampicillin, carbenicillin, and related antibiotics
   1163..1751    +  rep_origin     ori: high-copy-number ColE1/pMB1/pBR322/pUC origin of replication
   1934..2026    +  CDS            lacI (fragment): lac repressor; lacI; The lac repressor binds to the lac operator to inhibit transcription in E. coli. This inhibition can be relieved by adding lactose or isopropyl-β-D-thiogalactopyranoside (IPTG).
   2039..2060    +  protein_bind   CAP binding site: CAP binding activates transcription in the presence of cAMP. E. coli catabolite activator protein
   2075..2105    +  promoter       lac promoter: promoter for the E. coli lac operon
   2113..2129    +  protein_bind   lac operator: The lac repressor binds to the lac operator to inhibit transcription in E. coli. This inhibition can be relieved by adding lactose or isopropyl-β-D-thiogalactopyranoside (IPTG). lac repressor encoded by lacI
   2174..2192    +  promoter       T3 promoter: promoter for bacteriophage T3 RNA polymerase
   2220..2446    +  promoter       RSV promoter: Rous sarcoma virus enhancer/promoter
   2447..2627    +  LTR            5' LTR (truncated): truncated 5' long terminal repeat (LTR) from HIV-1
   2674..2799    +  misc_feature   HIV-1 Ψ: packaging signal of human immunodeficiency virus type 1
   2783..3146    +  CDS            HIV-1 gag (fragment): gag protein from human immunodeficiency virus 1; gag
   3292..3525    +  misc_feature   RRE: The Rev response element (RRE) of HIV-1 allows for Rev-dependent mRNA export from the nucleus to the cytoplasm.
   3902..4002    +  CDS            Rev (fragment): human immunodeficiency virus 1 (HIV-1) Rev protein; rev; enhances nuclear export of unspliced and incompletely spliced viral mRNAs
   4021..4137    +  misc_feature   cPPT/CTS: central polypurine tract and central termination sequence of HIV-1
   4160..4463    +  enhancer       CMV enhancer: human cytomegalovirus immediate early enhancer
   4464..4667    +  promoter       CMV promoter: human cytomegalovirus (CMV) immediate early promoter
   4772..4796    +  protein_bind   attB1: mutant version of attB; recombination site for the Gateway® BP reaction BP Clonase™
   4836..5924    +  CDS            HSF1 (fragment): HSF1_HUMAN - Also known as HSTF1. Experimental evidence at protein level: Swiss-Prot protein existence level 1. (Microbial infection) Plays a role in latent human immunodeficiency virus (HIV-1) transcriptional reactivation. Binds to the HIV-1 long terminal repeat promoter (LTR) to reactivate viral transcription by recruiting cellular transcriptional elongation factors, such as CDK9, CCNT1 and EP300. From Homo sapiens (Human).
   5951..5975    -  protein_bind   attB2: mutant version of attB; recombination site for the Gateway® BP reaction BP Clonase™
   6006..6594    +  misc_feature   WPRE: woodchuck hepatitis virus posttranscriptional regulatory element
   6650..7149    +  promoter       PGK promoter: mouse phosphoglycerate kinase 1 promoter
   7167..8192    +  CDS            HygR: aminoglycoside phosphotransferase from E. coli; aph(4)-Ia; confers resistance to hygromycin
   8210..8488    +  CDS            yokD (fragment): YOKD_BACSU - Experimental evidence at protein level: Swiss-Prot protein existence level 1. May contribute to antibiotic resistance. From Bacillus subtilis (strain 168).
   8496..8633    +  CDS            nef (fragment): NEF_HV1LA - Experimental evidence at protein level: Swiss-Prot protein existence level 1. Extracellular Nef protein targets CD4(+) T-lymphocytes for apoptosis by interacting with CXCR4 surface receptors. From Human immunodeficiency virus type 1 group M subtype B (isolate Lai) (HIV-1).
   8619..8799    +  LTR            5' LTR (truncated): truncated 5' long terminal repeat (LTR) from HIV-1
   8871..8992    +  polyA_signal   SV40 poly(A) signal: SV40 polyadenylation signal
   9032..9167    +  rep_origin     SV40 ori: SV40 origin of replication
   9188..9206    -  promoter       T7 promoter: promoter for bacteriophage T7 RNA polymerase
   9214..9369    +  CDS            lacZα (fragment): LacZα fragment of β-galactosidase; lacZ fragment
   9374..9802    +  rep_origin     f1 ori (sequence partly withheld): f1 bacteriophage origin of replication; arrow indicates direction of (+) strand synthesis
>Addgene plasmid #134732 | pLenti CMV Hygro dn-cHSF1 | addgene full sequence | sequence record 271729 | Addgene NGS Result
TAGGTGGCACTTTTCGGGGAAATGTGCGCGGAACCCCTATTTGTTTATTTTTCTAAATACATTCAAATAT
GTATCCGCTCATGAGACAATAACCCTGATAAATGCTTCAATAATATTGAAAAAGGAAGAGTATGAGTATT
CAACATTTCCGTGTCGCCCTTATTCCCTTTTTTGCGGCATTTTGCCTTCCTGTTTTTGCTCACCCAGAAA
CGCTGGTGAAAGTAAAAGATGCTGAAGATCAGTTGGGTGCACGAGTGGGTTACATCGAACTGGATCTCAA
CAGCGGTAAGATCCTTGAGAGTTTTCGCCCCGAAGAACGTTTTCCAATGATGAGCACTTTTAAAGTTCTG
CTATGTGGCGCGGTATTATCCCGTATTGACGCCGGGCAAGAGCAACTCGGTCGCCGCATACACTATTCTC
AGAATGACTTGGTTGAGTACTCACCAGTCACAGAAAAGCATCTTACGGATGGCATGACAGTAAGAGAATT
ATGCAGTGCTGCCATAACCATGAGTGATAACACTGCGGCCAACTTACTTCTGACAACGATCGGAGGACCG
AAGGAGCTAACCGCTTTTTTGCACAACATGGGGGATCATGTAACTCGCCTTGATCGTTGGGAACCGGAGC
TGAATGAAGCCATACCAAACGACGAGCGTGACACCACGATGCCTGTAGCAATGGCAACAACGTTGCGCAA
ACTATTAACTGGCGAACTACTTACTCTAGCTTCCCGGCAACAATTAATAGACTGGATGGAGGCGGATAAA
GTTGCAGGACCACTTCTGCGCTCGGCCCTTCCGGCTGGCTGGTTTATTGCTGATAAATCTGGAGCCGGTG
AGCGTGGGTCTCGCGGTATCATTGCAGCACTGGGGCCAGATGGTAAGCCCTCCCGTATCGTAGTTATCTA
CACGACGGGGAGTCAGGCAACTATGGATGAACGAAATAGACAGATCGCTGAGATAGGTGCCTCACTGATT
AAGCATTGGTAACTGTCAGACCAAGTTTACTCATATATACTTTAGATTGATTTAAAACTTCATTTTTAAT
TTAAAAGGATCTAGGTGAAGATCCTTTTTGATAATCTCATGACCAAAATCCCTTAACGTGAGTTTTCGTT
CCACTGAGCGTCAGACCCCGTAGAAAAGATCAAAGGATCTTCTTGAGATCCTTTTTTTCTGCGCGTAATC
TGCTGCTTGCAAACAAAAAAACCACCGCTACCAGCGGTGGTTTGTTTGCCGGATCAAGAGCTACCAACTC
TTTTTCCGAAGGTAACTGGCTTCAGCAGAGCGCAGATACCAAATACTGTTCTTCTAGTGTAGCCGTAGTT
AGGCCACCACTTCAAGAACTCTGTAGCACCGCCTACATACCTCGCTCTGCTAATCCTGTTACCAGTGGCT
GCTGCCAGTGGCGATAAGTCGTGTCTTACCGGGTTGGACTCAAGACGATAGTTACCGGATAAGGCGCAGC
GGTCGGGCTGAACGGGGGGTTCGTGCACACAGCCCAGCTTGGAGCGAACGACCTACACCGAACTGAGATA
CCTACAGCGTGAGCTATGAGAAAGCGCCACGCTTCCCGAAGGGAGAAAGGCGGACAGGTATCCGGTAAGC
GGCAGGGTCGGAACAGGAGAGCGCACGAGGGAGCTTCCAGGGGGAAACGCCTGGTATCTTTATAGTCCTG
TCGGGTTTCGCCACCTCTGACTTGAGCGTCGATTTTTGTGATGCTCGTCAGGGGGGCGGAGCCTATGGAA
AAACGCCAGCAACGCGGCCTTTTTACGGTTCCTGGCCTTTTGCTGGCCTTTTGCTCACATGTTCTTTCCT
GCGTTATCCCCTGATTCTGTGGATAACCGTATTACCGCCTTTGAGTGAGCTGATACCGCTCGCCGCAGCC
GAACGACCGAGCGCAGCGAGTCAGTGAGCGAGGAAGCGGAAGAGCGCCCAATACGCAAACCGCCTCTCCC
CGCGCGTTGGCCGATTCATTAATGCAGCTGGCACGACAGGTTTCCCGACTGGAAAGCGGGCAGTGAGCGC
AACGCAATTAATGTGAGTTAGCTCACTCATTAGGCACCCCAGGCTTTACACTTTATGCTTCCGGCTCGTA
TGTTGTGTGGAATTGTGAGCGGATAACAATTTCACACAGGAAACAGCTATGACCATGATTACGCCAAGCG
CGCAATTAACCCTCACTAAAGGGAACAAAAGCTGGAGCTGCAAGCTTAATGTAGTCTTATGCAATACTCT
TGTAGTCTTGCAACATGGTAACGATGAGTTAGCAACATGCCTTACAAGGAGAGAAAAAGCACCGTGCATG
CCGATTGGTGGAAGTAAGGTGGTACGATCGTGCCTTATTAGGAAGGCAACAGACGGGTCTGACATGGATT
GGACGAACCACTGAATTGCCGCATTGCAGAGATATTGTATTTAAGTGCCTAGCTCGATACATAAACGGGT
CTCTCTGGTTAGACCAGATCTGAGCCTGGGAGCTCTCTGGCTAACTAGGGAACCCACTGCTTAAGCCTCA
ATAAAGCTTGCCTTGAGTGCTTCAAGTAGTGTGTGCCCGTCTGTTGTGTGACTCTGGTAACTAGAGATCC
CTCAGACCCTTTTAGTCAGTGTGGAAAATCTCTAGCAGTGGCGCCCGAACAGGGACTTGAAAGCGAAAGG
GAAACCAGAGGAGCTCTCTCGACGCAGGACTCGGCTTGCTGAAGCGCGCACGGCAAGAGGCGAGGGGCGG
CGACTGGTGAGTACGCCAAAAATTTTGACTAGCGGAGGCTAGAAGGAGAGAGATGGGTGCGAGAGCGTCA
GTATTAAGCGGGGGAGAATTAGATCGCGATGGGAAAAAATTCGGTTAAGGCCAGGGGGAAAGAAAAAATA
TAAATTAAAACATATAGTATGGGCAAGCAGGGAGCTAGAACGATTCGCAGTTAATCCTGGCCTGTTAGAA
ACATCAGAAGGCTGTAGACAAATACTGGGACAGCTACAACCATCCCTTCAGACAGGATCAGAAGAACTTA
GATCATTATATAATACAGTAGCAACCCTCTATTGTGTGCATCAAAGGATAGAGATAAAAGACACCAAGGA
AGCTTTAGACAAGATAGAGGAAGAGCAAAACAAAAGTAAGACCACCGCACAGCAAGCGGCCGCTGATCTT
CAGACCTGGAGGAGGAGATATGAGGGACAATTGGAGAAGTGAATTATATAAATATAAAGTAGTAAAAATT
GAACCATTAGGAGTAGCACCCACCAAGGCAAAGAGAAGAGTGGTGCAGAGAGAAAAAAGAGCAGTGGGAA
TAGGAGCTTTGTTCCTTGGGTTCTTGGGAGCAGCAGGAAGCACTATGGGCGCAGCGTCAATGACGCTGAC
GGTACAGGCCAGACAATTATTGTCTGGTATAGTGCAGCAGCAGAACAATTTGCTGAGGGCTATTGAGGCG
CAACAGCATCTGTTGCAACTCACAGTCTGGGGCATCAAGCAGCTCCAGGCAAGAATCCTGGCTGTGGAAA
GATACCTAAAGGATCAACAGCTCCTGGGGATTTGGGGTTGCTCTGGAAAACTCATTTGCACCACTGCTGT
GCCTTGGAATGCTAGTTGGAGTAATAAATCTCTGGAACAGATTTGGAATCACACGACCTGGATGGAGTGG
GACAGAGAAATTAACAATTACACAAGCTTAATACACTCCTTAATTGAAGAATCGCAAAACCAGCAAGAAA
AGAATGAACAAGAATTATTGGAATTAGATAAATGGGCAAGTTTGTGGAATTGGTTTAACATAACAAATTG
GCTGTGGTATATAAAATTATTCATAATGATAGTAGGAGGCTTGGTAGGTTTAAGAATAGTTTTTGCTGTA
CTTTCTATAGTGAATAGAGTTAGGCAGGGATATTCACCATTATCGTTTCAGACCCACCTCCCAACCCCGA
GGGGACCCGACAGGCCCGAAGGAATAGAAGAAGAAGGTGGAGAGAGAGACAGAGACAGATCCATTCGATT
AGTGAACGGATCTCGACGGTATCGGTTAACTTTTAAAAGAAAAGGGGGGATTGGGGGGTACAGTGCAGGG
GAAAGAATAGTAGACATAATAGCAACAGACATACAAACTAAAGAATTACAAAAACAAATTACAAAATTCA
AAATTTTATCGATAAGCTTGGGAGTTCCGCGTTACATAACTTACGGTAAATGGCCCGCCTGGCTGACCGC
CCAACGACCCCCGCCCATTGACGTCAATAATGACGTATGTTCCCATAGTAACGCCAATAGGGACTTTCCA
TTGACGTCAATGGGTGGAGTATTTACGGTAAACTGCCCACTTGGCAGTACATCAAGTGTATCATATGCCA
AGTACGCCCCCTATTGACGTCAATGACGGTAAATGGCCCGCCTGGCATTATGCCCAGTACATGACCTTAT
GGGACTTTCCTACTTGGCAGTACATCTACGTATTAGTCATCGCTATTACCATGGTGATGCGGTTTTGGCA
GTACATCAATGGGCGTGGATAGCGGTTTGACTCACGGGGATTTCCAAGTCTCCACCCCATTGACGTCAAT
GGGAGTTTGTTTTGGCACCAAAATCAACGGGACTTTCCAAAATGTCGTAACAACTCCGCCCCATTGACGC
AAATGGGCGGTAGGCGTGTACGGTGGGAGGTCTATATAAGCAGAGCTCGTTTAGTGAACCGTCAGATCGC
CTGGAGACGCCATCCACGCTGTTTTGACCTCCATAGAAGACACCGACTCTAGTCCAGTGTGGTGGAATTC
TGCAGATATCAACAAGTTTGTACAAAAAAGCAGGCTTTAAAGGAACCAATTCAGTCGACTGGATCCGGTA
CCACCATGGATCTGCCCGTGGGCCCCGGCGCGGCGGGGCCCAGCAACGTCCCGGCCTTCCTGACCAAGCT
GTGGACCCTCGTGAGCGACCCGGACACCGACGCGCTCATCTGCTGGAGCCCGAGCGGGAACAGCTTCCAC
GTGTTCGACCAGGGCCAGTTTGCCAAGGAGGTGCTGCCCAAGTACTTCAAGCACAACAACATGGCCAGCT
TCGTGCGGCAGCTCAACATGTATGGCTTCCGGAAAGTGGTCCACATCGAGCAGGGCGGCCTGGTCAAGCC
AGAGAGAGACGACACGGAGTTCCAGCACCCATGCTTCCTGCGTGGCCAGGAGCAGCTCCTTGAGAACATC
AAGAGGAAAGTGACCAGTGTGTCCACCCTGAAGAGTGAAGACATAAAGATCCGCCAGGACAGCGTCACCA
AGCTGCTGACGGACGTGCAGCTGATGAAGGGGAAGCAGGAGTGCATGGACTCCAAGCTCCTGGCCATGAA
GCATGAGAATGAGGCTCTGTGGCGGGAGGTGGCCAGCCTTCGGCAGAAGCATGCCCAGCAACAGAAAGTC
ATCCTGGGGGTGAAGAGAAAGATCCCCCTGATGCTGAACGACAGTGGCTCAGCACATTCCATGCCCAAGT
ATAGCCGGCAGTTCTCCCTGGAGCACGTCCACGGCTCGGGCCCCTACTCGGCCCCCTCCCCAGCCTACAG
CAGCTCCAGCCTCTACGCCCCTGATGCTGTGGCCAGCTCTGGACCCATCATCTCCGACATCACCGAGCTG
GCTCCTGCCAGCCCCATGGCCTCCCCCGGCGGGAGCATAGACGAGAGGCCCCTATCCAGCAGCCCCCTGG
TGCGTGTCAAGGAGGAGCCCCCCAGCCCGCCTCAGAGCCCCCGGGTAGAGGAGGCGAGTCCCGGGCGCCC
ATCTTCCGTGGACACCCTCTTGTCCCCGACCGCCCTCATTGACTCCATCCTGCGGGAGAGTGAACCTGCC
CCCGCCTCCGTCACAGCCCTCACGGACGCCAGGGGCCACACGGACACCGAGGGCCGGCCTCCCTCCCCCC
CGCCCACCTCCACCCCTGAAAAGTGCCTCAGCGTAGCCTGCCTGTAGGCGGCCGCACTCGAGATATCTAG
ACCCAGCTTTCTTGTACAAAGTGGTTGATATCCAGCACAGTGGCGGCCGCTCGACAATCAACCTCTGGAT
TACAAAATTTGTGAAAGATTGACTGGTATTCTTAACTATGTTGCTCCTTTTACGCTATGTGGATACGCTG
CTTTAATGCCTTTGTATCATGCTATTGCTTCCCGTATGGCTTTCATTTTCTCCTCCTTGTATAAATCCTG
GTTGCTGTCTCTTTATGAGGAGTTGTGGCCCGTTGTCAGGCAACGTGGCGTGGTGTGCACTGTGTTTGCT
GACGCAACCCCCACTGGTTGGGGCATTGCCACCACCTGTCAGCTCCTTTCCGGGACTTTCGCTTTCCCCC
TCCCTATTGCCACGGCGGAACTCATCGCCGCCTGCCTTGCCCGCTGCTGGACAGGGGCTCGGCTGTTGGG
CACTGACAATTCCGTGGTGTTGTCGGGGAAGCTGACGTCCTTTCCATGGCTGCTCGCCTGTGTTGCCACC
TGGATTCTGCGCGGGACGTCCTTCTGCTACGTCCCTTCGGCCCTCAATCCAGCGGACCTTCCTTCCCGCG
GCCTGCTGCCGGCTCTGCGGCCTCTTCCGCGTCTTCGCCTTCGCCCTCAGACGAGTCGGATCTCCCTTTG
GGCCGCCTCCCCGCCTGGAATTCTGCAGATATCCGGACTAGTGATCTCTCGAGGTTAACGAATTCTACCG
GGTAGGGGAGGCGCTTTTCCCAAGGCAGTCTGGAGCATGCGCTTTAGCAGCCCCGCTGGGCACTTGGCGC
TACACAAGTGGCCTCTGGCCTCGCACACATTCCACATCCACCGGTAGGCGCCAACCGGCTCCGTTCTTTG
GTGGCCCCTTCGCGCCACCTTCTACTCCTCCCCTAGTCAGGAAGTTCCCCCCCGCCCCGCAGCTCGCGTC
GTGCAGGACGTGACAAATGGAAGTAGCACGTCTCACTAGTCTCGTGCAGATGGACAGCACCGCTGAGCAA
TGGAAGCGGGTAGGCCTTTGGGGCAGCGGCCAATAGCAGCTTTGCTCCTTCGCTTTCTGGGCTCAGAGGC
TGGGAAGGGGTGGGTCCGGGGGCGGGCTCAGGGGCGGGCTCAGGGGCGGGGCGGGCGCCCGAAGGTCCTC
CGGAGGCCCGGCATTCTGCACGCTTCAAAAGCGCACGTCTGCCGCGCTGTTCTCCTCTTCCTCATCTCCG
GGCCTTTCGACCTGCATCCCGCCACCATGAAAAAGCCTGAACTCACCGCGACGTCTGTCGAGAAGTTTCT
GATCGAAAAGTTCGACAGCGTCTCCGACCTGATGCAGCTCTCGGAGGGCGAAGAATCTCGTGCTTTCAGC
TTCGATGTAGGAGGGCGTGGATATGTCCTGCGGGTAAATAGCTGCGCCGATGGTTTCTACAAAGATCGTT
ATGTTTATCGGCACTTTGCATCGGCCGCGCTCCCGATTCCGGAAGTGCTTGACATTGGGGAATTCAGCGA
GAGCCTGACCTATTGCATCTCCCGCCGTGCACAGGGTGTCACGTTGCAAGACCTGCCTGAAACCGAACTG
CCCGCTGTTCTGCAGCCGGTCGCGGAGGCCATGGATGCGATCGCTGCGGCCGATCTTAGCCAGACGAGCG
GGTTCGGCCCATTCGGACCGCAAGGAATCGGTCAATACACTACATGGCGTGATTTCATATGCGCGATTGC
TGATCCCCATGTGTATCACTGGCAAACTGTGATGGACGACACCGTCAGTGCGTCCGTCGCGCAGGCTCTC
GATGAGCTGATGCTTTGGGCCGAGGACTGCCCCGAAGTCCGGCACCTCGTGCACGCGGATTTCGGCTCCA
ACAATGTCCTGACGGACAATGGCCGCATAACAGCGGTCATTGACTGGAGCGAGGCGATGTTCGGGGATTC
CCAATACGAGGTCGCCAACATCTTCTTCTGGAGGCCGTGGTTGGCTTGTATGGAGCAGCAGACGCGCTAC
TTCGAGCGGAGGCATCCGGAGCTTGCAGGATCGCCGCGGCTCCGGGCGTATATGCTCCGCATTGGTCTTG
ACCAACTCTATCAGAGCTTGGTTGACGGCAATTTCGATGATGCAGCTTGGGCGCAGGGTCGATGCGACGC
AATCGTCCGATCCGGAGCCGGGACTGTCGGGCGTACACAAATCGCCCGCAGAAGCGCGGCCGTCTGGACC
GATGGCTGTGTAGAAGTACTCGCCGATAGTGGAAACCGACGCCCCAGCACTCGTCCGAGGGCAAAGGAAT
AGAGTAGATGCCGACCGAACAAGAGCTGATTTCGAGAACGCCTCAGCCAGCAACTCGCGCGAGCCTAGCA
AGGCAAATGCGAGAGAACGGCCTTACGCTTGGTGGCACAGTTCTCGTCCACAGTTCGCTAAGCTCGCTCG
GCTGGGTCGCGGGAGGGCCGGTCGCAGTGATTCAGGCCCTTCTGGATTGTGTTGGTCCCCAGGGCACGAT
TGTCATGCCCACGCACTCGGGTGATCTGACTGATCCCGCAGATTGGAGATCGCCGCCCGTGCCTGCCGAT
TGGGTGCAGATCCGTCGAGGGCCCGGTACCTTTAAGACCAATGACTTACAAGGCAGCTGTAGATCTTAGC
CACTTTTTAAAAGAAAAGGGGGGACTGGAAGGGCTAGCTCACTCCCAACGAAGACAAGATCTGCTTTTTG
CTTGTACTGGGTCTCTCTGGTTAGACCAGATCTGAGCCTGGGAGCTCTCTGGCTAACTAGGGAACCCACT
GCTTAAGCCTCAATAAAGCTTGCCTTGAGTGCTTCAAGTAGTGTGTGCCCGTCTGTTGTGTGACTCTGGT
AACTAGAGATCCCTCAGACCCTTTTAGTCAGTGTGGAAAATCTCTAGCAGTAGTAGTTCATGTCATCTTA
TTATTCAGTATTTATAACTTGCAAAGAAATGAATATCAGAGAGTGAGAGGAACTTGTTTATTGCAGCTTA
TAATGGTTACAAATAAAGCAATAGCATCACAAATTTCACAAATAAAGCATTTTTTTCACTGCATTCTAGT
TGTGGTTTGTCCAAACTCATCAATGTATCTTATCATGTCTGGCTCTAGCTATCCCGCCCCTAACTCCGCC
CATCCCGCCCCTAACTCCGCCCAGTTCCGCCCATTCTCCGCCCCATGGCTGACTAATTTTTTTTATTTAT
GCAGAGGCCGAGGCCGCCTCGGCCTCTGAGCTATTCCAGAAGTAGTGAGGAGGCTTTTTTGGAGGCCTAG
GGACGTACCCAATTCGCCCTATAGTGAGTCGTATTACGCGCGCTCACTGGCCGTCGTTTTACAACGTCGT
GACTGGGAAAACCCTGGCGTTACCCAACTTAATCGCCTTGCAGCACATCCCCCTTTCGCCAGCTGGCGTA
ATAGCGAAGAGGCCCGCACCGATCGCCCTTCCCAACAGTTGCGCAGCCTGAATGGCGAATGGG
[124 nt withheld, positions 9374-9497]
C
[91 nt withheld, positions 9499-9589]
A
[49 nt withheld, positions 9591-9639]
CCTTTGACGTTGGAGTCCACGTTCTTT
[37 nt withheld, positions 9667-9703]
ACCCTATCTCGGTCTATTCTTTTGATTTATAAGGGATTTTGCCGATTTCGGCCTATTGGTTAAAAAATGA
GCTGATTTAACAAAAATTTAACGCGAATTTTAACAAAATATTAACGCTTACAATT
